Addgene plasmid #118391: pLenti-X1-hygro-mCherry-RAMP4
Purpose: stable lentiviral expression of cDNA
Depositing lab: Jacob Corn. Depositing organization: University of California, Berkeley. Publication: Atlastins remodel the endoplasmic reticulum for selective autophagy. Liang JR, Lingeman E, Ahmed S, Corn JE. J Cell Biol. 2018 Aug 24. pii: jcb.201804185. doi: 10.1083/jcb.201804185. PubMed 30143524.
Backbone
  Vector backbone: pLenti-X1-hygro
  Backbone manufacturer: Michael Rape
  Backbone size w/o insert (bp): 9005
  Vector type: Mammalian Expression, Lentiviral
  Selectable markers: Hygromycin ; mCherry
Growth in bacteria
  Bacterial resistance: Ampicillin, 100 μg/mL
  Growth temperature: 37°C
  Growth strain: NEB Stable
  Copy number: High Copy
Gene/Insert
  Gene/Insert name: RAMP4 (alt name: SERP1)
  Species: H. sapiens (human)
  Insert size (bp): 933
  Entrez Gene: SERP1
  Promoter: EIF-1a promoter
  Tag / fusion protein: mCherry (N terminal on insert)
  Cloning method: Ligation Independent Cloning
  Sequencing primers: 5′ AGCCTCAGACAGTGGTTCAA; 3′ agcagcgtatccacatagcgt
Terms and licenses: Academic/Nonprofit Terms; Industry Terms: Not Available to Industry
Depositor comments: 5' cloning site: BamHI (not destroyed), 3' cloning site: XbaI (not destroyed)
How to cite: pLenti-X1-hygro-mCherry-RAMP4 was a gift from Jacob Corn (Addgene plasmid # 118391 ; http://n2t.net/addgene:118391 ; RRID:Addgene_118391)
