[The description below was written by a language model from this plasmid's Addgene catalogue record and pLannotate feature annotations shown in this document.]
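Description:
pLenti-X1-hygro-mCherry-RAMP4 is a lentiviral mammalian expression plasmid built on the pLenti-X1-hygro backbone for stable expression of a fluorescently tagged human ER membrane protein. It is maintained in E. coli through a high-copy ColE1/pUC-type origin with ampicillin resistance (AmpR), and it also carries an f1 origin and an SV40 origin. The viral portion has a third-generation layout: an RSV promoter drives a truncated HIV-1 5' LTR, followed by the Ψ packaging signal with a gag fragment, the Rev response element for Rev-dependent export of the genomic RNA, and the cPPT/CTS. A second truncated LTR lies downstream, followed by an SV40 polyadenylation signal. Packaging functions are not encoded and must be supplied in trans.

Between the LTRs, an EF-1α promoter drives mCherry fused to the N terminus of human RAMP4 (SERP1), a small protein that associates with substrates during translocation into the endoplasmic reticulum. The 933 bp insert size in the record evidently refers to the mCherry-RAMP4 fusion, since the SERP1 coding region alone is annotated as about 200 bp. The cassette is flanked by Gateway attB1 and attB2 sites, although the record lists ligation-independent cloning with retained BamHI and XbaI sites. A WPRE downstream enhances transcript expression. A separate mouse PGK promoter drives the hygromycin resistance gene, so transduced cells can be selected with the drug or identified by red fluorescence.

The associated study concerns ER remodelling during selective autophagy, which is consistent with use of the fusion as a red ER marker. The depositor sequence and the repository's sequencing result differ by about 47 nt. The difference appears to fall in the PGK promoter, which is annotated as two fragments in the sequenced version.
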