Features (pLannotate 1.2.2; 33 found; start..end, strand, type, name):
     26..130     +  promoter       AmpR promoter: bla
    131..991     +  CDS            AmpR: β-lactamase; bla; confers resistance to ampicillin, carbenicillin, and related antibiotics
   1162..1750    +  rep_origin     ori: high-copy-number ColE1/pMB1/pBR322/pUC origin of replication
   1933..2025    +  CDS            lacI (fragment): lac repressor; lacI; The lac repressor binds to the lac operator to inhibit transcription in E. coli. This inhibition can be relieved by adding lactose or isopropyl-β-D-thiogalactopyranoside (IPTG).
   2038..2059    +  protein_bind   CAP binding site: CAP binding activates transcription in the presence of cAMP. E. coli catabolite activator protein
   2074..2104    +  promoter       lac promoter: promoter for the E. coli lac operon
   2112..2128    +  protein_bind   lac operator: The lac repressor binds to the lac operator to inhibit transcription in E. coli. This inhibition can be relieved by adding lactose or isopropyl-β-D-thiogalactopyranoside (IPTG). lac repressor encoded by lacI
   2173..2191    +  promoter       T3 promoter: promoter for bacteriophage T3 RNA polymerase
   2219..2445    +  promoter       RSV promoter: Rous sarcoma virus enhancer/promoter
   2446..2626    +  LTR            5' LTR (truncated): truncated 5' long terminal repeat (LTR) from HIV-1
   2673..2798    +  misc_feature   HIV-1 Ψ: packaging signal of human immunodeficiency virus type 1
   2782..3145    +  CDS            HIV-1 gag (fragment): gag protein from human immunodeficiency virus 1; gag
   3291..3524    +  misc_feature   RRE: The Rev response element (RRE) of HIV-1 allows for Rev-dependent mRNA export from the nucleus to the cytoplasm.
   3901..4001    +  CDS            Rev (fragment): human immunodeficiency virus 1 (HIV-1) Rev protein; rev; enhances nuclear export of unspliced and incompletely spliced viral mRNAs
   4020..4136    +  misc_feature   cPPT/CTS: central polypurine tract and central termination sequence of HIV-1
   4170..4194    +  protein_bind   attB1: mutant version of attB; recombination site for the Gateway® BP reaction BP Clonase™
   4209..4227    +  enhancer       CMV enhancer (fragment): human cytomegalovirus immediate early enhancer
   4252..4318    +  CDS            small t antigen (fragment): SV40 (simian virus 40) small t antigen
   4325..5503    +  promoter       EF-1α promoter: strong constitutive promoter for human elongation factor EF-1α
   5520..5538    +  promoter       T7 promoter: promoter for bacteriophage T7 RNA polymerase
   5583..6290    +  CDS            mCherry: mCherry is a basic (constitutively fluorescent) red fluorescent protein published in 2004, derived from Discosoma sp.. It is reported to be a very rapidly-maturing monomer with low acid sensitivity.
   6315..6512    +  CDS            SERP1 (sequence withheld): SERP1_HUMAN - Also known as RAMP4. Experimental evidence at protein level: Swiss-Prot protein existence level 1. Interacts with target proteins during their translocation into the lumen of the endoplasmic reticulum. Protects unfolded target proteins against degradation during ER stress. May facilitate glycosylation of target proteins after termination of ER stress. May modulate the use of N-glycosylation sites on target proteins (By similarity). From Homo sapiens (Human).
   6521..6545    -  protein_bind   attB2: mutant version of attB; recombination site for the Gateway® BP reaction BP Clonase™
   6576..7164    +  misc_feature   WPRE: woodchuck hepatitis virus posttranscriptional regulatory element
   7229..7728    +  promoter       PGK promoter: mouse phosphoglycerate kinase 1 promoter
   7746..8771    +  CDS            HygR: aminoglycoside phosphotransferase from E. coli; aph(4)-Ia; confers resistance to hygromycin
   8919..9056    +  CDS            nef (fragment): NEF_HV1LA - Experimental evidence at protein level: Swiss-Prot protein existence level 1. Extracellular Nef protein targets CD4(+) T-lymphocytes for apoptosis by interacting with CXCR4 surface receptors. From Human immunodeficiency virus type 1 group M subtype B (isolate Lai) (HIV-1).
   9042..9222    +  LTR            5' LTR (truncated): truncated 5' long terminal repeat (LTR) from HIV-1
   9294..9415    +  polyA_signal   SV40 poly(A) signal: SV40 polyadenylation signal
   9455..9590    +  rep_origin     SV40 ori: SV40 origin of replication
   9611..9629    -  promoter       T7 promoter: promoter for bacteriophage T7 RNA polymerase
   9637..9792    +  CDS            lacZα (fragment): LacZα fragment of β-galactosidase; lacZ fragment
   9797..10225   +  rep_origin     f1 ori (sequence partly withheld): f1 bacteriophage origin of replication; arrow indicates direction of (+) strand synthesis
>Addgene plasmid #118391 | pLenti-X1-hygro-mCherry-RAMP4 | depositor full sequence | sequence record 223567 | pLenti-X1-hygro-mCherry-RAMP4 sequence 10252 bps
AGGTGGCACTTTTCGGGGAAATGTGCGCGGAACCCCTATTTGTTTATTTTTCTAAATACATTCAAATATG
TATCCGCTCATGAGACAATAACCCTGATAAATGCTTCAATAATATTGAAAAAGGAAGAGTATGAGTATTC
AACATTTCCGTGTCGCCCTTATTCCCTTTTTTGCGGCATTTTGCCTTCCTGTTTTTGCTCACCCAGAAAC
GCTGGTGAAAGTAAAAGATGCTGAAGATCAGTTGGGTGCACGAGTGGGTTACATCGAACTGGATCTCAAC
AGCGGTAAGATCCTTGAGAGTTTTCGCCCCGAAGAACGTTTTCCAATGATGAGCACTTTTAAAGTTCTGC
TATGTGGCGCGGTATTATCCCGTATTGACGCCGGGCAAGAGCAACTCGGTCGCCGCATACACTATTCTCA
GAATGACTTGGTTGAGTACTCACCAGTCACAGAAAAGCATCTTACGGATGGCATGACAGTAAGAGAATTA
TGCAGTGCTGCCATAACCATGAGTGATAACACTGCGGCCAACTTACTTCTGACAACGATCGGAGGACCGA
AGGAGCTAACCGCTTTTTTGCACAACATGGGGGATCATGTAACTCGCCTTGATCGTTGGGAACCGGAGCT
GAATGAAGCCATACCAAACGACGAGCGTGACACCACGATGCCTGTAGCAATGGCAACAACGTTGCGCAAA
CTATTAACTGGCGAACTACTTACTCTAGCTTCCCGGCAACAATTAATAGACTGGATGGAGGCGGATAAAG
TTGCAGGACCACTTCTGCGCTCGGCCCTTCCGGCTGGCTGGTTTATTGCTGATAAATCTGGAGCCGGTGA
GCGTGGGTCTCGCGGTATCATTGCAGCACTGGGGCCAGATGGTAAGCCCTCCCGTATCGTAGTTATCTAC
ACGACGGGGAGTCAGGCAACTATGGATGAACGAAATAGACAGATCGCTGAGATAGGTGCCTCACTGATTA
AGCATTGGTAACTGTCAGACCAAGTTTACTCATATATACTTTAGATTGATTTAAAACTTCATTTTTAATT
TAAAAGGATCTAGGTGAAGATCCTTTTTGATAATCTCATGACCAAAATCCCTTAACGTGAGTTTTCGTTC
CACTGAGCGTCAGACCCCGTAGAAAAGATCAAAGGATCTTCTTGAGATCCTTTTTTTCTGCGCGTAATCT
GCTGCTTGCAAACAAAAAAACCACCGCTACCAGCGGTGGTTTGTTTGCCGGATCAAGAGCTACCAACTCT
TTTTCCGAAGGTAACTGGCTTCAGCAGAGCGCAGATACCAAATACTGTTCTTCTAGTGTAGCCGTAGTTA
GGCCACCACTTCAAGAACTCTGTAGCACCGCCTACATACCTCGCTCTGCTAATCCTGTTACCAGTGGCTG
CTGCCAGTGGCGATAAGTCGTGTCTTACCGGGTTGGACTCAAGACGATAGTTACCGGATAAGGCGCAGCG
GTCGGGCTGAACGGGGGGTTCGTGCACACAGCCCAGCTTGGAGCGAACGACCTACACCGAACTGAGATAC
CTACAGCGTGAGCTATGAGAAAGCGCCACGCTTCCCGAAGGGAGAAAGGCGGACAGGTATCCGGTAAGCG
GCAGGGTCGGAACAGGAGAGCGCACGAGGGAGCTTCCAGGGGGAAACGCCTGGTATCTTTATAGTCCTGT
CGGGTTTCGCCACCTCTGACTTGAGCGTCGATTTTTGTGATGCTCGTCAGGGGGGCGGAGCCTATGGAAA
AACGCCAGCAACGCGGCCTTTTTACGGTTCCTGGCCTTTTGCTGGCCTTTTGCTCACATGTTCTTTCCTG
CGTTATCCCCTGATTCTGTGGATAACCGTATTACCGCCTTTGAGTGAGCTGATACCGCTCGCCGCAGCCG
AACGACCGAGCGCAGCGAGTCAGTGAGCGAGGAAGCGGAAGAGCGCCCAATACGCAAACCGCCTCTCCCC
GCGCGTTGGCCGATTCATTAATGCAGCTGGCACGACAGGTTTCCCGACTGGAAAGCGGGCAGTGAGCGCA
ACGCAATTAATGTGAGTTAGCTCACTCATTAGGCACCCCAGGCTTTACACTTTATGCTTCCGGCTCGTAT
GTTGTGTGGAATTGTGAGCGGATAACAATTTCACACAGGAAACAGCTATGACCATGATTACGCCAAGCGC
GCAATTAACCCTCACTAAAGGGAACAAAAGCTGGAGCTGCAAGCTTAATGTAGTCTTATGCAATACTCTT
GTAGTCTTGCAACATGGTAACGATGAGTTAGCAACATGCCTTACAAGGAGAGAAAAAGCACCGTGCATGC
CGATTGGTGGAAGTAAGGTGGTACGATCGTGCCTTATTAGGAAGGCAACAGACGGGTCTGACATGGATTG
GACGAACCACTGAATTGCCGCATTGCAGAGATATTGTATTTAAGTGCCTAGCTCGATACATAAACGGGTC
TCTCTGGTTAGACCAGATCTGAGCCTGGGAGCTCTCTGGCTAACTAGGGAACCCACTGCTTAAGCCTCAA
TAAAGCTTGCCTTGAGTGCTTCAAGTAGTGTGTGCCCGTCTGTTGTGTGACTCTGGTAACTAGAGATCCC
TCAGACCCTTTTAGTCAGTGTGGAAAATCTCTAGCAGTGGCGCCCGAACAGGGACTTGAAAGCGAAAGGG
AAACCAGAGGAGCTCTCTCGACGCAGGACTCGGCTTGCTGAAGCGCGCACGGCAAGAGGCGAGGGGCGGC
GACTGGTGAGTACGCCAAAAATTTTGACTAGCGGAGGCTAGAAGGAGAGAGATGGGTGCGAGAGCGTCAG
TATTAAGCGGGGGAGAATTAGATCGCGATGGGAAAAAATTCGGTTAAGGCCAGGGGGAAAGAAAAAATAT
AAATTAAAACATATAGTATGGGCAAGCAGGGAGCTAGAACGATTCGCAGTTAATCCTGGCCTGTTAGAAA
CATCAGAAGGCTGTAGACAAATACTGGGACAGCTACAACCATCCCTTCAGACAGGATCAGAAGAACTTAG
ATCATTATATAATACAGTAGCAACCCTCTATTGTGTGCATCAAAGGATAGAGATAAAAGACACCAAGGAA
GCTTTAGACAAGATAGAGGAAGAGCAAAACAAAAGTAAGACCACCGCACAGCAAGCGGCCGCTGATCTTC
AGACCTGGAGGAGGAGATATGAGGGACAATTGGAGAAGTGAATTATATAAATATAAAGTAGTAAAAATTG
AACCATTAGGAGTAGCACCCACCAAGGCAAAGAGAAGAGTGGTGCAGAGAGAAAAAAGAGCAGTGGGAAT
AGGAGCTTTGTTCCTTGGGTTCTTGGGAGCAGCAGGAAGCACTATGGGCGCAGCGTCAATGACGCTGACG
GTACAGGCCAGACAATTATTGTCTGGTATAGTGCAGCAGCAGAACAATTTGCTGAGGGCTATTGAGGCGC
AACAGCATCTGTTGCAACTCACAGTCTGGGGCATCAAGCAGCTCCAGGCAAGAATCCTGGCTGTGGAAAG
ATACCTAAAGGATCAACAGCTCCTGGGGATTTGGGGTTGCTCTGGAAAACTCATTTGCACCACTGCTGTG
CCTTGGAATGCTAGTTGGAGTAATAAATCTCTGGAACAGATTTGGAATCACACGACCTGGATGGAGTGGG
ACAGAGAAATTAACAATTACACAAGCTTAATACACTCCTTAATTGAAGAATCGCAAAACCAGCAAGAAAA
GAATGAACAAGAATTATTGGAATTAGATAAATGGGCAAGTTTGTGGAATTGGTTTAACATAACAAATTGG
CTGTGGTATATAAAATTATTCATAATGATAGTAGGAGGCTTGGTAGGTTTAAGAATAGTTTTTGCTGTAC
TTTCTATAGTGAATAGAGTTAGGCAGGGATATTCACCATTATCGTTTCAGACCCACCTCCCAACCCCGAG
GGGACCCGACAGGCCCGAAGGAATAGAAGAAGAAGGTGGAGAGAGAGACAGAGACAGATCCATTCGATTA
GTGAACGGATCTCGACGGTATCGGTTAACTTTTAAAAGAAAAGGGGGGATTGGGGGGTACAGTGCAGGGG
AAAGAATAGTAGACATAATAGCAACAGACATACAAACTAAAGAATTACAAAAACAAATTACAAAATTCAA
AATTTTATCGTCCAGTGTGGTGGAATTCTGCAGATATCAACAAGTTTGTACAAAAAAGCAGGCTCCACCA
TGGGAACCGACATTGATTATTGACTAGGCTTTTGCAAAAAGCTTTGCAAAGATGGATAAAGTTTTAAACA
GAGAGGAATCTTTGCAGCTAATGGACCTTCTAGGTCTTGAAAGGAGTGGGAATTGGCTCCGGTGCCCGTC
AGTGGGCAGAGCGCACATCGCCCACAGTCCCCGAGAAGTTGGGGGGAGGGGTCGGCAATTGAACCGGTGC
CTAGAGAAGGTGGCGCGGGGTAAACTGGGAAAGTGATGTCGTGTACTGGCTCCGCCTTTTTCCCGAGGGT
GGGGGAGAACCGTATATAAGTGCAGTAGTCGCCGTGAACGTTCTTTTTCGCAACGGGTTTGCCGCCAGAA
CACAGGTAAGTGCCGTGTGTGGTTCCCGCGGGCCTGGCCTCTTTACGGGTTATGGCCCTTGCGTGCCTTG
AATTACTTCCACCTGGCTGCAGTACGTGATTCTTGATCCCGAGCTTCGGGTTGGAAGTGGGTGGGAGAGT
TCGAGGCCTTGCGCTTAAGGAGCCCCTTCGCCTCGTGCTTGAGTTGAGGCCTGGCCTGGGCGCTGGGGCC
GCCGCGTGCGAATCTGGTGGCACCTTCGCGCCTGTCTCGCTGCTTTCGATAAGTCTCTAGCCATTTAAAA
TTTTTGATGACCTGCTGCGACGCTTTTTTTCTGGCAAGATAGTCTTGTAAATGCGGGCCAAGATCTGCAC
ACTGGTATTTCGGTTTTTGGGGCCGCGGGCGGCGACGGGGCCCGTGCGTCCCAGCGCACATGTTCGGCGA
GGCGGGGCCTGCGAGCGCGGCCACCGAGAATCGGACGGGGGTAGTCTCAAGCTGGCCGGCCTGCTCTGGT
GCCTGGCCTCGCGCCGCCGTGTATCGCCCCGCCCTGGGCGGCAAGGCTGGCCCGGTCGGCACCAGTTGCG
TGAGCGGAAAGATGGCCGCTTCCCGGCCCTGCTGCAGGGAGCTCAAAATGGAGGACGCGGCGCTCGGGAG
AGCGGGCGGGTGAGTCACCCACACAAAGGAAAAGGGCCTTTCCGTCCTCAGCCGTCGCTTCATGTGACTC
CACGGAGTACCGGGCGCCGTCCAGGCACCTCGATTAGTTCTCGAGCTTTTGGAGTACGTCGTCTTTAGGT
TGGGGGGAGGGGTTTTATGCGATGGAGTTTCCCCACACTGAGTGGGTGGAGACTGAAGTTAGGCCAGCTT
GGCACTTGATGTAATTCTCCTTGGAATTTGCCCTTTTTGAGTTTGGATCTTGGTTCATTCTCAAGCCTCA
GACAGTGGTTCAAAGTTTTTTTCTTCCATTTCAGGTGTCGTGAGGAATTAGCTTGGTACTAATACGACTC
ACTATAGGGAGACCCAAGCTGGCTAGGTAAGCTTGGTACCGAGCTCGGATCCATGGTGAGCAAGGGCGAG
GAGGATAACATGGCCATCATCAAGGAGTTCATGCGCTTCAAGGTGCACATGGAGGGCTCCGTGAACGGCC
ACGAGTTCGAGATCGAGGGCGAGGGCGAGGGCCGCCCCTACGAGGGCACCCAGACCGCCAAGCTGAAGGT
GACCAAGGGTGGCCCCCTGCCCTTCGCCTGGGACATCCTGTCCCCTCAGTTCATGTACGGCTCCAAGGCC
TACGTGAAGCACCCCGCCGACATCCCCGACTACTTGAAGCTGTCCTTCCCCGAGGGCTTCAAGTGGGAGC
GCGTGATGAACTTCGAGGACGGCGGCGTGGTGACCGTGACCCAGGACTCCTCCCTGCAGGACGGCGAGTT
CATCTACAAGGTGAAGCTGCGCGGCACCAACTTCCCCTCCGACGGCCCCGTAATGCAGAAGAAGACCATG
GGCTGGGAGGCCTCCTCCGAGCGGATGTACCCCGAGGACGGCGCCCTGAAGGGCGAGATCAAGCAGAGGC
TGAAGCTGAAGGACGGCGGCCACTACGACGCTGAGGTCAAGACCACCTACAAGGCCAAGAAGCCCGTGCA
GCTGCCCGGCGCCTACAACGTCAACATCAAGTTGGACATCACCTCCCACAACGAGGACTACACCATCGTG
GAACAGTACGAACGCGCCGAGGGCCGCCACTCCACCGGCGGCATGGACGAGCTGTACAAGGGTGGATCTG
GAGGTTCTGGTGGA
[198 nt withheld, positions 6315-6512]
TGATCTAGACCCAGCTTTCTTGTACAAAGTGGTTGATATCCAGCACAGTGGCGGCCGCTCGACAATCAAC
CTCTGGATTACAAAATTTGTGAAAGATTGACTGGTATTCTTAACTATGTTGCTCCTTTTACGCTATGTGG
ATACGCTGCTTTAATGCCTTTGTATCATGCTATTGCTTCCCGTATGGCTTTCATTTTCTCCTCCTTGTAT
AAATCCTGGTTGCTGTCTCTTTATGAGGAGTTGTGGCCCGTTGTCAGGCAACGTGGCGTGGTGTGCACTG
TGTTTGCTGACGCAACCCCCACTGGTTGGGGCATTGCCACCACCTGTCAGCTCCTTTCCGGGACTTTCGC
TTTCCCCCTCCCTATTGCCACGGCGGAACTCATCGCCGCCTGCCTTGCCCGCTGCTGGACAGGGGCTCGG
CTGTTGGGCACTGACAATTCCGTGGTGTTGTCGGGGAAGCTGACGTCCTTTCCATGGCTGCTCGCCTGTG
TTGCCACCTGGATTCTGCGCGGGACGTCCTTCTGCTACGTCCCTTCGGCCCTCAATCCAGCGGACCTTCC
TTCCCGCGGCCTGCTGCCGGCTCTGCGGCCTCTTCCGCGTCTTCGCCTTCGCCCTCAGACGAGTCGGATC
TCCCTTTGGGCCGCCTCCCCGCCTGGACCTGCAGGAATTCTGCAGATATCCGGACTAGTGATCTCTCGAG
GTTAACGAATTCTACCGGGTAGGGGAGGCGCTTTTCCCAAGGCAGTCTGGAGCATGCGCTTTAGCAGCCC
CGCTGGGCACTTGGCGCTACACAAGTGGCCTCTGGCCTCGCACACATTCCACATCCACCGGTAGGCGCCA
ACCGGCTCCGTTCTTTGGTGGCCCCTTCGCGCCACCTTCTACTCCTCCCCTAGTCAGGAAGTTCCCCCCC
GCCCCGCAGCTCGCGTCGTGCAGGACGTGACAAATGGAAGTAGCACGTCTCACTAGTCTCGTGCAGATGG
ACAGCACCGCTGAGCAATGGAAGCGGGTAGGCCTTTGGGGCAGCGGCCAATAGCAGCTTTGCTCCTTCGC
TTTCTGGGCTCAGAGGCTGGGAAGGGGTGGGTCCGGGGGCGGGCTCAGGGGCGGGCTCAGGGGCGGGGCG
GGCGCCCGAAGGTCCTCCGGAGGCCCGGCATTCTGCACGCTTCAAAAGCGCACGTCTGCCGCGCTGTTCT
CCTCTTCCTCATCTCCGGGCCTTTCGACCTGCATCCCGCCACCATGAAAAAGCCTGAACTCACCGCGACG
TCTGTCGAGAAGTTTCTGATCGAAAAGTTCGACAGCGTCTCCGACCTGATGCAGCTCTCGGAGGGCGAAG
AATCTCGTGCTTTCAGCTTCGATGTAGGAGGGCGTGGATATGTCCTGCGGGTAAATAGCTGCGCCGATGG
TTTCTACAAAGATCGTTATGTTTATCGGCACTTTGCATCGGCCGCGCTCCCGATTCCGGAAGTGCTTGAC
ATTGGGGAATTCAGCGAGAGCCTGACCTATTGCATCTCCCGCCGTGCACAGGGTGTCACGTTGCAAGACC
TGCCTGAAACCGAACTGCCCGCTGTTCTGCAGCCGGTCGCGGAGGCCATGGATGCGATCGCTGCGGCCGA
TCTTAGCCAGACGAGCGGGTTCGGCCCATTCGGACCGCAAGGAATCGGTCAATACACTACATGGCGTGAT
TTCATATGCGCGATTGCTGATCCCCATGTGTATCACTGGCAAACTGTGATGGACGACACCGTCAGTGCGT
CCGTCGCGCAGGCTCTCGATGAGCTGATGCTTTGGGCCGAGGACTGCCCCGAAGTCCGGCACCTCGTGCA
CGCGGATTTCGGCTCCAACAATGTCCTGACGGACAATGGCCGCATAACAGCGGTCATTGACTGGAGCGAG
GCGATGTTCGGGGATTCCCAATACGAGGTCGCCAACATCTTCTTCTGGAGGCCGTGGTTGGCTTGTATGG
AGCAGCAGACGCGCTACTTCGAGCGGAGGCATCCGGAGCTTGCAGGATCGCCGCGGCTCCGGGCGTATAT
GCTCCGCATTGGTCTTGACCAACTCTATCAGAGCTTGGTTGACGGCAATTTCGATGATGCAGCTTGGGCG
CAGGGTCGATGCGACGCAATCGTCCGATCCGGAGCCGGGACTGTCGGGCGTACACAAATCGCCCGCAGAA
GCGCGGCCGTCTGGACCGATGGCTGTGTAGAAGTACTCGCCGATAGTGGAAACCGACGCCCCAGCACTCG
TCCGAGGGCAAAGGAATAGAGTAGATGCCGACCGAACAAGAGCTGATTTCGAGAACGCCTCAGCCAGCAA
CTCGCGCGAGCCTAGCAAGGCAAACGCGTCGCCCGCCCCACGACCCGCAGCGCCCGACCGAAAGGAGCGC
ACGACCCCATGCATCTCGAGGGCCCGGTACCTTTAAGACCAATGACTTACAAGGCAGCTGTAGATCTTAG
CCACTTTTTAAAAGAAAAGGGGGGACTGGAAGGGCTAGCTCACTCCCAACGAAGACAAGATCTGCTTTTT
GCTTGTACTGGGTCTCTCTGGTTAGACCAGATCTGAGCCTGGGAGCTCTCTGGCTAACTAGGGAACCCAC
TGCTTAAGCCTCAATAAAGCTTGCCTTGAGTGCTTCAAGTAGTGTGTGCCCGTCTGTTGTGTGACTCTGG
TAACTAGAGATCCCTCAGACCCTTTTAGTCAGTGTGGAAAATCTCTAGCAGTAGTAGTTCATGTCATCTT
ATTATTCAGTATTTATAACTTGCAAAGAAATGAATATCAGAGAGTGAGAGGAACTTGTTTATTGCAGCTT
ATAATGGTTACAAATAAAGCAATAGCATCACAAATTTCACAAATAAAGCATTTTTTTCACTGCATTCTAG
TTGTGGTTTGTCCAAACTCATCAATGTATCTTATCATGTCTGGCTCTAGCTATCCCGCCCCTAACTCCGC
CCATCCCGCCCCTAACTCCGCCCAGTTCCGCCCATTCTCCGCCCCATGGCTGACTAATTTTTTTTATTTA
TGCAGAGGCCGAGGCCGCCTCGGCCTCTGAGCTATTCCAGAAGTAGTGAGGAGGCTTTTTTGGAGGCCTA
GGGACGTACCCAATTCGCCCTATAGTGAGTCGTATTACGCGCGCTCACTGGCCGTCGTTTTACAACGTCG
TGACTGGGAAAACCCTGGCGTTACCCAACTTAATCGCCTTGCAGCACATCCCCCTTTCGCCAGCTGGCGT
AATAGCGAAGAGGCCCGCACCGATCGCCCTTCCCAACAGTTGCGCAGCCTGAATGGCGAATGGG
[124 nt withheld, positions 9797-9920]
C
[91 nt withheld, positions 9922-10012]
A
[49 nt withheld, positions 10014-10062]
CCTTTGACGTTGGAGTCCACGTTCTTT
[37 nt withheld, positions 10090-10126]
ACCCTATCTCGGTCTATTCTTTTGATTTATAAGGGATTTTGCCGATTTCGGCCTATTGGTTAAAAAATGA
GCTGATTTAACAAAAATTTAACGCGAATTTTAACAAAATATTAACGCTTACAATTT
