Features (pLannotate 1.2.2; 34 found; start..end, strand, type, name):
      1..227     +  promoter       RSV promoter: Rous sarcoma virus enhancer/promoter
    228..408     +  LTR            5' LTR (truncated): truncated 5' long terminal repeat (LTR) from HIV-1
    455..580     +  misc_feature   HIV-1 Ψ: packaging signal of human immunodeficiency virus type 1
    564..927     +  CDS            HIV-1 gag (fragment): gag protein from human immunodeficiency virus 1; gag
   1073..1306    +  misc_feature   RRE: The Rev response element (RRE) of HIV-1 allows for Rev-dependent mRNA export from the nucleus to the cytoplasm.
   1683..1783    +  CDS            Rev (fragment): human immunodeficiency virus 1 (HIV-1) Rev protein; rev; enhances nuclear export of unspliced and incompletely spliced viral mRNAs
   1802..1918    +  misc_feature   cPPT/CTS: central polypurine tract and central termination sequence of HIV-1
   1952..1976    +  protein_bind   attB1: mutant version of attB; recombination site for the Gateway® BP reaction BP Clonase™
   1991..2009    +  enhancer       CMV enhancer (fragment): human cytomegalovirus immediate early enhancer
   2034..2100    +  CDS            small t antigen (fragment): SV40 (simian virus 40) small t antigen
   2107..3285    +  promoter       EF-1α promoter: strong constitutive promoter for human elongation factor EF-1α
   3302..3320    +  promoter       T7 promoter: promoter for bacteriophage T7 RNA polymerase
   3365..4072    +  CDS            mCherry: mCherry is a basic (constitutively fluorescent) red fluorescent protein published in 2004, derived from Discosoma sp.. It is reported to be a very rapidly-maturing monomer with low acid sensitivity.
   4097..4294    +  CDS            SERP1 (sequence withheld): SERP1_HUMAN - Also known as RAMP4. Experimental evidence at protein level: Swiss-Prot protein existence level 1. Interacts with target proteins during their translocation into the lumen of the endoplasmic reticulum. Protects unfolded target proteins against degradation during ER stress. May facilitate glycosylation of target proteins after termination of ER stress. May modulate the use of N-glycosylation sites on target proteins (By similarity). From Homo sapiens (Human).
   4303..4327    -  protein_bind   attB2: mutant version of attB; recombination site for the Gateway® BP reaction BP Clonase™
   4358..4946    +  misc_feature   WPRE: woodchuck hepatitis virus posttranscriptional regulatory element
   5011..5357    +  promoter       PGK promoter (fragment): mouse phosphoglycerate kinase 1 promoter
   5350..5463    +  promoter       PGK promoter (fragment): mouse phosphoglycerate kinase 1 promoter
   5481..6506    +  CDS            HygR: aminoglycoside phosphotransferase from E. coli; aph(4)-Ia; confers resistance to hygromycin
   6654..6791    +  CDS            nef (fragment): NEF_HV1LA - Experimental evidence at protein level: Swiss-Prot protein existence level 1. Extracellular Nef protein targets CD4(+) T-lymphocytes for apoptosis by interacting with CXCR4 surface receptors. From Human immunodeficiency virus type 1 group M subtype B (isolate Lai) (HIV-1).
   6777..6957    +  LTR            5' LTR (truncated): truncated 5' long terminal repeat (LTR) from HIV-1
   7029..7150    +  polyA_signal   SV40 poly(A) signal: SV40 polyadenylation signal
   7190..7325    +  rep_origin     SV40 ori: SV40 origin of replication
   7346..7364    -  promoter       T7 promoter: promoter for bacteriophage T7 RNA polymerase
   7372..7527    +  CDS            lacZα (fragment): LacZα fragment of β-galactosidase; lacZ fragment
   7532..7960    +  rep_origin     f1 ori (sequence partly withheld): f1 bacteriophage origin of replication; arrow indicates direction of (+) strand synthesis
   8013..8117    +  promoter       AmpR promoter: bla
   8118..8978    +  CDS            AmpR: β-lactamase; bla; confers resistance to ampicillin, carbenicillin, and related antibiotics
   9149..9737    +  rep_origin     ori: high-copy-number ColE1/pMB1/pBR322/pUC origin of replication
   9920..10012   +  CDS            lacI (fragment): lac repressor; lacI; The lac repressor binds to the lac operator to inhibit transcription in E. coli. This inhibition can be relieved by adding lactose or isopropyl-β-D-thiogalactopyranoside (IPTG).
  10025..10046   +  protein_bind   CAP binding site: CAP binding activates transcription in the presence of cAMP. E. coli catabolite activator protein
  10061..10091   +  promoter       lac promoter: promoter for the E. coli lac operon
  10099..10115   +  protein_bind   lac operator: The lac repressor binds to the lac operator to inhibit transcription in E. coli. This inhibition can be relieved by adding lactose or isopropyl-β-D-thiogalactopyranoside (IPTG). lac repressor encoded by lacI
  10160..10178   +  promoter       T3 promoter: promoter for bacteriophage T3 RNA polymerase
>Addgene plasmid #118391 | pLenti-X1-hygro-mCherry-RAMP4 | addgene full sequence | sequence record 228238 | Addgene NGS Result
TGTAGTCTTATGCAATACTCTTGTAGTCTTGCAACATGGTAACGATGAGTTAGCAACATGCCTTACAAGG
AGAGAAAAAGCACCGTGCATGCCGATTGGTGGAAGTAAGGTGGTACGATCGTGCCTTATTAGGAAGGCAA
CAGACGGGTCTGACATGGATTGGACGAACCACTGAATTGCCGCATTGCAGAGATATTGTATTTAAGTGCC
TAGCTCGATACATAAACGGGTCTCTCTGGTTAGACCAGATCTGAGCCTGGGAGCTCTCTGGCTAACTAGG
GAACCCACTGCTTAAGCCTCAATAAAGCTTGCCTTGAGTGCTTCAAGTAGTGTGTGCCCGTCTGTTGTGT
GACTCTGGTAACTAGAGATCCCTCAGACCCTTTTAGTCAGTGTGGAAAATCTCTAGCAGTGGCGCCCGAA
CAGGGACTTGAAAGCGAAAGGGAAACCAGAGGAGCTCTCTCGACGCAGGACTCGGCTTGCTGAAGCGCGC
ACGGCAAGAGGCGAGGGGCGGCGACTGGTGAGTACGCCAAAAATTTTGACTAGCGGAGGCTAGAAGGAGA
GAGATGGGTGCGAGAGCGTCAGTATTAAGCGGGGGAGAATTAGATCGCGATGGGAAAAAATTCGGTTAAG
GCCAGGGGGAAAGAAAAAATATAAATTAAAACATATAGTATGGGCAAGCAGGGAGCTAGAACGATTCGCA
GTTAATCCTGGCCTGTTAGAAACATCAGAAGGCTGTAGACAAATACTGGGACAGCTACAACCATCCCTTC
AGACAGGATCAGAAGAACTTAGATCATTATATAATACAGTAGCAACCCTCTATTGTGTGCATCAAAGGAT
AGAGATAAAAGACACCAAGGAAGCTTTAGACAAGATAGAGGAAGAGCAAAACAAAAGTAAGACCACCGCA
CAGCAAGCGGCCGCTGATCTTCAGACCTGGAGGAGGAGATATGAGGGACAATTGGAGAAGTGAATTATAT
AAATATAAAGTAGTAAAAATTGAACCATTAGGAGTAGCACCCACCAAGGCAAAGAGAAGAGTGGTGCAGA
GAGAAAAAAGAGCAGTGGGAATAGGAGCTTTGTTCCTTGGGTTCTTGGGAGCAGCAGGAAGCACTATGGG
CGCAGCGTCAATGACGCTGACGGTACAGGCCAGACAATTATTGTCTGGTATAGTGCAGCAGCAGAACAAT
TTGCTGAGGGCTATTGAGGCGCAACAGCATCTGTTGCAACTCACAGTCTGGGGCATCAAGCAGCTCCAGG
CAAGAATCCTGGCTGTGGAAAGATACCTAAAGGATCAACAGCTCCTGGGGATTTGGGGTTGCTCTGGAAA
ACTCATTTGCACCACTGCTGTGCCTTGGAATGCTAGTTGGAGTAATAAATCTCTGGAACAGATTTGGAAT
CACACGACCTGGATGGAGTGGGACAGAGAAATTAACAATTACACAAGCTTAATACACTCCTTAATTGAAG
AATCGCAAAACCAGCAAGAAAAGAATGAACAAGAATTATTGGAATTAGATAAATGGGCAAGTTTGTGGAA
TTGGTTTAACATAACAAATTGGCTGTGGTATATAAAATTATTCATAATGATAGTAGGAGGCTTGGTAGGT
TTAAGAATAGTTTTTGCTGTACTTTCTATAGTGAATAGAGTTAGGCAGGGATATTCACCATTATCGTTTC
AGACCCACCTCCCAACCCCGAGGGGACCCGACAGGCCCGAAGGAATAGAAGAAGAAGGTGGAGAGAGAGA
CAGAGACAGATCCATTCGATTAGTGAACGGATCTCGACGGTATCGGTTAACTTTTAAAAGAAAAGGGGGG
ATTGGGGGGTACAGTGCAGGGGAAAGAATAGTAGACATAATAGCAACAGACATACAAACTAAAGAATTAC
AAAAACAAATTACAAAATTCAAAATTTTATCGTCCAGTGTGGTGGAATTCTGCAGATATCAACAAGTTTG
TACAAAAAAGCAGGCTCCACCATGGGAACCGACATTGATTATTGACTAGGCTTTTGCAAAAAGCTTTGCA
AAGATGGATAAAGTTTTAAACAGAGAGGAATCTTTGCAGCTAATGGACCTTCTAGGTCTTGAAAGGAGTG
GGAATTGGCTCCGGTGCCCGTCAGTGGGCAGAGCGCACATCGCCCACAGTCCCCGAGAAGTTGGGGGGAG
GGGTCGGCAATTGAACCGGTGCCTAGAGAAGGTGGCGCGGGGTAAACTGGGAAAGTGATGTCGTGTACTG
GCTCCGCCTTTTTCCCGAGGGTGGGGGAGAACCGTATATAAGTGCAGTAGTCGCCGTGAACGTTCTTTTT
CGCAACGGGTTTGCCGCCAGAACACAGGTAAGTGCCGTGTGTGGTTCCCGCGGGCCTGGCCTCTTTACGG
GTTATGGCCCTTGCGTGCCTTGAATTACTTCCACCTGGCTGCAGTACGTGATTCTTGATCCCGAGCTTCG
GGTTGGAAGTGGGTGGGAGAGTTCGAGGCCTTGCGCTTAAGGAGCCCCTTCGCCTCGTGCTTGAGTTGAG
GCCTGGCCTGGGCGCTGGGGCCGCCGCGTGCGAATCTGGTGGCACCTTCGCGCCTGTCTCGCTGCTTTCG
ATAAGTCTCTAGCCATTTAAAATTTTTGATGACCTGCTGCGACGCTTTTTTTCTGGCAAGATAGTCTTGT
AAATGCGGGCCAAGATCTGCACACTGGTATTTCGGTTTTTGGGGCCGCGGGCGGCGACGGGGCCCGTGCG
TCCCAGCGCACATGTTCGGCGAGGCGGGGCCTGCGAGCGCGGCCACCGAGAATCGGACGGGGGTAGTCTC
AAGCTGGCCGGCCTGCTCTGGTGCCTGGCCTCGCGCCGCCGTGTATCGCCCCGCCCTGGGCGGCAAGGCT
GGCCCGGTCGGCACCAGTTGCGTGAGCGGAAAGATGGCCGCTTCCCGGCCCTGCTGCAGGGAGCTCAAAA
TGGAGGACGCGGCGCTCGGGAGAGCGGGCGGGTGAGTCACCCACACAAAGGAAAAGGGCCTTTCCGTCCT
CAGCCGTCGCTTCATGTGACTCCACGGAGTACCGGGCGCCGTCCAGGCACCTCGATTAGTTCTCGAGCTT
TTGGAGTACGTCGTCTTTAGGTTGGGGGGAGGGGTTTTATGCGATGGAGTTTCCCCACACTGAGTGGGTG
GAGACTGAAGTTAGGCCAGCTTGGCACTTGATGTAATTCTCCTTGGAATTTGCCCTTTTTGAGTTTGGAT
CTTGGTTCATTCTCAAGCCTCAGACAGTGGTTCAAAGTTTTTTTCTTCCATTTCAGGTGTCGTGAGGAAT
TAGCTTGGTACTAATACGACTCACTATAGGGAGACCCAAGCTGGCTAGGTAAGCTTGGTACCGAGCTCGG
ATCCATGGTGAGCAAGGGCGAGGAGGATAACATGGCCATCATCAAGGAGTTCATGCGCTTCAAGGTGCAC
ATGGAGGGCTCCGTGAACGGCCACGAGTTCGAGATCGAGGGCGAGGGCGAGGGCCGCCCCTACGAGGGCA
CCCAGACCGCCAAGCTGAAGGTGACCAAGGGTGGCCCCCTGCCCTTCGCCTGGGACATCCTGTCCCCTCA
GTTCATGTACGGCTCCAAGGCCTACGTGAAGCACCCCGCCGACATCCCCGACTACTTGAAGCTGTCCTTC
CCCGAGGGCTTCAAGTGGGAGCGCGTGATGAACTTCGAGGACGGCGGCGTGGTGACCGTGACCCAGGACT
CCTCCCTGCAGGACGGCGAGTTCATCTACAAGGTGAAGCTGCGCGGCACCAACTTCCCCTCCGACGGCCC
CGTAATGCAGAAGAAGACCATGGGCTGGGAGGCCTCCTCCGAGCGGATGTACCCCGAGGACGGCGCCCTG
AAGGGCGAGATCAAGCAGAGGCTGAAGCTGAAGGACGGCGGCCACTACGACGCTGAGGTCAAGACCACCT
ACAAGGCCAAGAAGCCCGTGCAGCTGCCCGGCGCCTACAACGTCAACATCAAGTTGGACATCACCTCCCA
CAACGAGGACTACACCATCGTGGAACAGTACGAACGCGCCGAGGGCCGCCACTCCACCGGCGGCATGGAC
GAGCTGTACAAGGGTGGATCTGGAGGTTCTGGTGGA
[198 nt withheld, positions 4097-4294]
TGATCTAGACCCAGCTTTCTTGTACAAAGTGGTTGATATCCAGCACAGTGGCGGCCGCTCGACAATCAAC
CTCTGGATTACAAAATTTGTGAAAGATTGACTGGTATTCTTAACTATGTTGCTCCTTTTACGCTATGTGG
ATACGCTGCTTTAATGCCTTTGTATCATGCTATTGCTTCCCGTATGGCTTTCATTTTCTCCTCCTTGTAT
AAATCCTGGTTGCTGTCTCTTTATGAGGAGTTGTGGCCCGTTGTCAGGCAACGTGGCGTGGTGTGCACTG
TGTTTGCTGACGCAACCCCCACTGGTTGGGGCATTGCCACCACCTGTCAGCTCCTTTCCGGGACTTTCGC
TTTCCCCCTCCCTATTGCCACGGCGGAACTCATCGCCGCCTGCCTTGCCCGCTGCTGGACAGGGGCTCGG
CTGTTGGGCACTGACAATTCCGTGGTGTTGTCGGGGAAGCTGACGTCCTTTCCATGGCTGCTCGCCTGTG
TTGCCACCTGGATTCTGCGCGGGACGTCCTTCTGCTACGTCCCTTCGGCCCTCAATCCAGCGGACCTTCC
TTCCCGCGGCCTGCTGCCGGCTCTGCGGCCTCTTCCGCGTCTTCGCCTTCGCCCTCAGACGAGTCGGATC
TCCCTTTGGGCCGCCTCCCCGCCTGGACCTGCAGGAATTCTGCAGATATCCGGACTAGTGATCTCTCGAG
GTTAACGAATTCTACCGGGTAGGGGAGGCGCTTTTCCCAAGGCAGTCTGGAGCATGCGCTTTAGCAGCCC
CGCTGGGCACTTGGCGCTACACAAGTGGCCTCTGGCCTCGCACACATTCCACATCCACCGGTAGGCGCCA
ACCGGCTCCGTTCTTTGGTGGCCCCTTCGCGCCACCTTCTACTCCTCCCCTAGTCAGGAAGTTCCCCCCC
GCCCCGCAGCTCGCGTCGTGCAGGACGTGACAAATGGAAGTAGCACGTCTCACTAGTCTCGTGCAGATGG
ACAGCACCGCTGAGCAATGGAAGCGGGTAGGCCTTTGGGGCAGCGGCCAATAGCAGCTTTGCTCCTTCGC
TTTCTGGGCTCAGGGGCGGGGCGGGCGCCCGAAGGTCCTCCGGAGGCCCGGCATTCTGCACGCTTCAAAA
GCGCACGTCTGCCGCGCTGTTCTCCTCTTCCTCATCTCCGGGCCTTTCGACCTGCATCCCGCCACCATGA
AAAAGCCTGAACTCACCGCGACGTCTGTCGAGAAGTTTCTGATCGAAAAGTTCGACAGCGTCTCCGACCT
GATGCAGCTCTCGGAGGGCGAAGAATCTCGTGCTTTCAGCTTCGATGTAGGAGGGCGTGGATATGTCCTG
CGGGTAAATAGCTGCGCCGATGGTTTCTACAAAGATCGTTATGTTTATCGGCACTTTGCATCGGCCGCGC
TCCCGATTCCGGAAGTGCTTGACATTGGGGAATTCAGCGAGAGCCTGACCTATTGCATCTCCCGCCGTGC
ACAGGGTGTCACGTTGCAAGACCTGCCTGAAACCGAACTGCCCGCTGTTCTGCAGCCGGTCGCGGAGGCC
ATGGATGCGATCGCTGCGGCCGATCTTAGCCAGACGAGCGGGTTCGGCCCATTCGGACCGCAAGGAATCG
GTCAATACACTACATGGCGTGATTTCATATGCGCGATTGCTGATCCCCATGTGTATCACTGGCAAACTGT
GATGGACGACACCGTCAGTGCGTCCGTCGCGCAGGCTCTCGATGAGCTGATGCTTTGGGCCGAGGACTGC
CCCGAAGTCCGGCACCTCGTGCACGCGGATTTCGGCTCCAACAATGTCCTGACGGACAATGGCCGCATAA
CAGCGGTCATTGACTGGAGCGAGGCGATGTTCGGGGATTCCCAATACGAGGTCGCCAACATCTTCTTCTG
GAGGCCGTGGTTGGCTTGTATGGAGCAGCAGACGCGCTACTTCGAGCGGAGGCATCCGGAGCTTGCAGGA
TCGCCGCGGCTCCGGGCGTATATGCTCCGCATTGGTCTTGACCAACTCTATCAGAGCTTGGTTGACGGCA
ATTTCGATGATGCAGCTTGGGCGCAGGGTCGATGCGACGCAATCGTCCGATCCGGAGCCGGGACTGTCGG
GCGTACACAAATCGCCCGCAGAAGCGCGGCCGTCTGGACCGATGGCTGTGTAGAAGTACTCGCCGATAGT
GGAAACCGACGCCCCAGCACTCGTCCGAGGGCAAAGGAATAGAGTAGATGCCGACCGAACAAGAGCTGAT
TTCGAGAACGCCTCAGCCAGCAACTCGCGCGAGCCTAGCAAGGCAAACGCGTCGCCCGCCCCACGACCCG
CAGCGCCCGACCGAAAGGAGCGCACGACCCCATGCATCTCGAGGGCCCGGTACCTTTAAGACCAATGACT
TACAAGGCAGCTGTAGATCTTAGCCACTTTTTAAAAGAAAAGGGGGGACTGGAAGGGCTAGCTCACTCCC
AACGAAGACAAGATCTGCTTTTTGCTTGTACTGGGTCTCTCTGGTTAGACCAGATCTGAGCCTGGGAGCT
CTCTGGCTAACTAGGGAACCCACTGCTTAAGCCTCAATAAAGCTTGCCTTGAGTGCTTCAAGTAGTGTGT
GCCCGTCTGTTGTGTGACTCTGGTAACTAGAGATCCCTCAGACCCTTTTAGTCAGTGTGGAAAATCTCTA
GCAGTAGTAGTTCATGTCATCTTATTATTCAGTATTTATAACTTGCAAAGAAATGAATATCAGAGAGTGA
GAGGAACTTGTTTATTGCAGCTTATAATGGTTACAAATAAAGCAATAGCATCACAAATTTCACAAATAAA
GCATTTTTTTCACTGCATTCTAGTTGTGGTTTGTCCAAACTCATCAATGTATCTTATCATGTCTGGCTCT
AGCTATCCCGCCCCTAACTCCGCCCATCCCGCCCCTAACTCCGCCCAGTTCCGCCCATTCTCCGCCCCAT
GGCTGACTAATTTTTTTTATTTATGCAGAGGCCGAGGCCGCCTCGGCCTCTGAGCTATTCCAGAAGTAGT
GAGGAGGCTTTTTTGGAGGCCTAGGGACGTACCCAATTCGCCCTATAGTGAGTCGTATTACGCGCGCTCA
CTGGCCGTCGTTTTACAACGTCGTGACTGGGAAAACCCTGGCGTTACCCAACTTAATCGCCTTGCAGCAC
ATCCCCCTTTCGCCAGCTGGCGTAATAGCGAAGAGGCCCGCACCGATCGCCCTTCCCAACAGTTGCGCAG
CCTGAATGGCGAATGGG
[124 nt withheld, positions 7532-7655]
C
[91 nt withheld, positions 7657-7747]
A
[49 nt withheld, positions 7749-7797]
CCTTTGACGTTGGAGTCCACGTTCTTT
[37 nt withheld, positions 7825-7861]
ACCCTATCTCGGTCTATTCTTTTGATTTATAAGGGATTTTGCCGATTTCGGCCTATTGGTTAAAAAATGA
GCTGATTTAACAAAAATTTAACGCGAATTTTAACAAAATATTAACGCTTACAATTTAGGTGGCACTTTTC
GGGGAAATGTGCGCGGAACCCCTATTTGTTTATTTTTCTAAATACATTCAAATATGTATCCGCTCATGAG
ACAATAACCCTGATAAATGCTTCAATAATATTGAAAAAGGAAGAGTATGAGTATTCAACATTTCCGTGTC
GCCCTTATTCCCTTTTTTGCGGCATTTTGCCTTCCTGTTTTTGCTCACCCAGAAACGCTGGTGAAAGTAA
AAGATGCTGAAGATCAGTTGGGTGCACGAGTGGGTTACATCGAACTGGATCTCAACAGCGGTAAGATCCT
TGAGAGTTTTCGCCCCGAAGAACGTTTTCCAATGATGAGCACTTTTAAAGTTCTGCTATGTGGCGCGGTA
TTATCCCGTATTGACGCCGGGCAAGAGCAACTCGGTCGCCGCATACACTATTCTCAGAATGACTTGGTTG
AGTACTCACCAGTCACAGAAAAGCATCTTACGGATGGCATGACAGTAAGAGAATTATGCAGTGCTGCCAT
AACCATGAGTGATAACACTGCGGCCAACTTACTTCTGACAACGATCGGAGGACCGAAGGAGCTAACCGCT
TTTTTGCACAACATGGGGGATCATGTAACTCGCCTTGATCGTTGGGAACCGGAGCTGAATGAAGCCATAC
CAAACGACGAGCGTGACACCACGATGCCTGTAGCAATGGCAACAACGTTGCGCAAACTATTAACTGGCGA
ACTACTTACTCTAGCTTCCCGGCAACAATTAATAGACTGGATGGAGGCGGATAAAGTTGCAGGACCACTT
CTGCGCTCGGCCCTTCCGGCTGGCTGGTTTATTGCTGATAAATCTGGAGCCGGTGAGCGTGGGTCTCGCG
GTATCATTGCAGCACTGGGGCCAGATGGTAAGCCCTCCCGTATCGTAGTTATCTACACGACGGGGAGTCA
GGCAACTATGGATGAACGAAATAGACAGATCGCTGAGATAGGTGCCTCACTGATTAAGCATTGGTAACTG
TCAGACCAAGTTTACTCATATATACTTTAGATTGATTTAAAACTTCATTTTTAATTTAAAAGGATCTAGG
TGAAGATCCTTTTTGATAATCTCATGACCAAAATCCCTTAACGTGAGTTTTCGTTCCACTGAGCGTCAGA
CCCCGTAGAAAAGATCAAAGGATCTTCTTGAGATCCTTTTTTTCTGCGCGTAATCTGCTGCTTGCAAACA
AAAAAACCACCGCTACCAGCGGTGGTTTGTTTGCCGGATCAAGAGCTACCAACTCTTTTTCCGAAGGTAA
CTGGCTTCAGCAGAGCGCAGATACCAAATACTGTTCTTCTAGTGTAGCCGTAGTTAGGCCACCACTTCAA
GAACTCTGTAGCACCGCCTACATACCTCGCTCTGCTAATCCTGTTACCAGTGGCTGCTGCCAGTGGCGAT
AAGTCGTGTCTTACCGGGTTGGACTCAAGACGATAGTTACCGGATAAGGCGCAGCGGTCGGGCTGAACGG
GGGGTTCGTGCACACAGCCCAGCTTGGAGCGAACGACCTACACCGAACTGAGATACCTACAGCGTGAGCT
ATGAGAAAGCGCCACGCTTCCCGAAGGGAGAAAGGCGGACAGGTATCCGGTAAGCGGCAGGGTCGGAACA
GGAGAGCGCACGAGGGAGCTTCCAGGGGGAAACGCCTGGTATCTTTATAGTCCTGTCGGGTTTCGCCACC
TCTGACTTGAGCGTCGATTTTTGTGATGCTCGTCAGGGGGGCGGAGCCTATGGAAAAACGCCAGCAACGC
GGCCTTTTTACGGTTCCTGGCCTTTTGCTGGCCTTTTGCTCACATGTTCTTTCCTGCGTTATCCCCTGAT
TCTGTGGATAACCGTATTACCGCCTTTGAGTGAGCTGATACCGCTCGCCGCAGCCGAACGACCGAGCGCA
GCGAGTCAGTGAGCGAGGAAGCGGAAGAGCGCCCAATACGCAAACCGCCTCTCCCCGCGCGTTGGCCGAT
TCATTAATGCAGCTGGCACGACAGGTTTCCCGACTGGAAAGCGGGCAGTGAGCGCAACGCAATTAATGTG
AGTTAGCTCACTCATTAGGCACCCCAGGCTTTACACTTTATGCTTCCGGCTCGTATGTTGTGTGGAATTG
TGAGCGGATAACAATTTCACACAGGAAACAGCTATGACCATGATTACGCCAAGCGCGCAATTAACCCTCA
CTAAAGGGAACAAAAGCTGGAGCTGCAAGCTTAA
